>Addgene plasmid #31400 | pEGFP1-sox17 promoter | addgene partial sequence | sequence record 36772 | EGFP-N 5'-CGTCGCCGTCCAGCTCGACCAG-3'
CCCGGGGANGCTCTCGCCCTTGCTCACCATGGTGGCGACCGGTGGATCCCTCGACCAAACACGCACCGGG
CGCGTATCCTTATTGATCACCGATGAAACCTGAATGGCCTAAAAGCTGATCTTTTAAATTTTCCTCTGCT
CAACTGTCCTTTGCTGAGTGCATACAGTTCATTCAACATGAAAGGTCAGAAAATCCACAGTGAAAGTTTC
AGGCAGCTTTAAACTCAGCAGCCACCAATAGCGCTAATGTGGGCGGACCGCGCAGTTAAAAGGTGTGAAA
GAATCAGTTCTTGTGTAGAGCCTATCATCATCTGGACGACAATATTAGAAATTCTGCTTTCCAGGAAGGT
TCTCTTATTTAAAACATTTAAGCTACAAAATCTGCTGCGTTGCCTATAACAAGTAAAGTGATAAGCGTTC
GCAACCATTGGCATGTTTTGCCCATCTGTCATTGATCTTTAAGAAGCACACAGTTTCGTTAAGACGGCTT
TCTTTCTTTATTTATTGTCAAAAACACATTGCAAGAACAGCGTCCAATCTATATACGGAAGCATTCATGA
ACTTCTCCAAACTTTATAATTCTACTTTTTTGGCATTAAAGGACGAGTTTAAAGGTTTATCTATTTTCGT
TTGAAACTAAAGCGATTTAAATGTTGGTAACGTTTATCATAGCAAGTGAAGGTTTAAATATTTGCCACAC
GGATACGACAAATACAACGTTTGGTTTAGGATTAATATCCTGCCAGTAGATACAGCCTGAATTTGCAAAC
AGTAGTAGGCTAGTAGGTGAAAGATTGTCACACGTTGATAACGGCGTGCCAAATGCGTGTGAAAAGAAGG
TGTTAACTTTGTATATGATGTATTTAGTAGAAGCTACAATGCCAGTTTCTCTACTAAATTACTTGGAGCN
ATAANGTNCNCTTCAGAACT
