>Addgene plasmid #31400 | pEGFP1-sox17 promoter | addgene partial sequence | sequence record 69987 | pBR322ori-F 5'-GGGAAACGCCTGGTATCTTT-3'
GCCCTCTGACTGAGCGTCGATTTTTGTGATGCTCGTCAGGGGGGCGGAGCCTATGGAAAAACGCCAGCAA
CGCGGCCTTTTTACGGTTCCTGGCCTTTTGCTGGCCTTTTGCTCACATGTTCTTTCCTGCGTTATCCCCT
GATTCTGTGGATAACCGTATTACCGCCATGCATTAGTTATTACTAGCGCTACCGGACTCAGATCTCGAGC
TCAAGCTTCGAATTCTGCAGTGTTGGTGGTCCTCCAGGAATGTGGTTGAGAAACACTGCTCTAGAGCATT
TTAGACTGGTTTTTAACCTGTCTTCTCTTTTTGGCAATATGATAGATGAGTTTGGGTATGGAGGTTGCCA
GGAGAATGGGACTTGCCTGACTGCATTGTGCCAATTGGTATGTTTGGTGGTGGATAATGGTGTAAGATTG
TTTTTCAGGTGTTGGTCCCTTAGTTCTGACAGAACGACTTAGGAGGCAGATAAACATCTTATTATGAATT
GTTTTGGCAAATTCAAGTATGTCAACTATGATTCAGGTCTTGGCATGAGCCTAAATGATGAATGCAGGGC
AGAGACGACCCCCAGGTCAACCTACACTCTCTGACAAAAGGTACACGGTAGGACAAAAAATGTTCTATAA
GGAACAGTTTTGTACCTTTGTAAAAGTTGTACCTTGTTTGAAAAAAGACCTCTTATGATACTTTTCTGTA
CTTTTTATGGTACAACTGAAATAAAGGTACACAATTGTTTTCATAAAACAGTAAATAAGTGTTGGACAAC
TCCTTCTTTGTTACAATATCCATGAAAATAAATATTACTGGAAAGGCAAAGTGATTTATGAATAAGTGAA
GTTTATTTAGAAACTAATTTCAAGAGGATCACATGCTTATGATTGCTTGGTCCCACAATATCCAATTTAT
GATTTACCATTCAGACGATTCCTAAGCCACTATAAT
