[The description below was written by a language model from this plasmid's Addgene catalogue record.]
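Description:
pEGFP1-sox17 promoter is a transcriptional reporter plasmid in which about 5.2 kb of zebrafish (Danio rerio) sox17 promoter sequence has been placed upstream of the EGFP coding sequence of a pEGFP-type backbone of roughly 4.5 kb. The repository lists it as a mammalian expression vector. The name suggests a promoterless EGFP reporter backbone, which would make fluorescence depend on the inserted regulatory DNA, but the record does not say this outright. The plasmid is maintained in E. coli at high copy number under kanamycin selection. No feature table is provided, so the origin of replication, polyadenylation signal and any eukaryotic selection marker are not documented here.

The promoter fragment was inserted by restriction cloning between PstI and AgeI sites, and both sites remain intact. EGFP is catalogued as a C-terminal tag on the backbone, but since the insert is a promoter rather than a coding sequence, EGFP most likely serves as a reporter driven by the sox17 regulatory region rather than as part of a fusion protein. The depositor notes that PstI and AgeI release the 5.2 kb promoter alone, while PstI and DraIII release a 6.2 kb promoter-EGFP cassette. This makes it easy to move the promoter to other vectors or to isolate the whole reporter unit free of bacterial sequences.

The record does not state an intended use. Sox17 is widely used as an endoderm marker in vertebrate embryos, so a plausible application is visualising sox17-expressing cells, for example through transient or stable transgenesis in zebrafish.
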