Addgene plasmid #31400: pEGFP1-sox17 promoter
Depositing lab: Didier Stainier. Depositing organization: University of California, San Francisco (UCSF).
Backbone
  Vector backbone: peGFP
  Backbone size w/o insert (bp): 4500
  Vector type: Mammalian Expression
Growth in bacteria
  Bacterial resistance: Kanamycin, 50 μg/mL
  Growth temperature: 37°C
  Growth strain: DH5alpha
  Copy number: High Copy
Gene/Insert
  Gene/Insert name: sox17 promoter
  Species: D. rerio (zebrafish)
  Insert size (bp): 5200
  Entrez Gene: sox17
  Tag / fusion protein: EGFP (C terminal on backbone)
  Cloning method: Restriction Enzyme; 5′ cloning site Pstl (not destroyed); 3′ cloning site Agel (not destroyed)
  Sequencing primers: 5′ n/a
Terms and licenses: Academic/Nonprofit Terms; Industry Terms: Not Available to Industry
Depositor comments: excision of sox17 promoter cut: PstI, AgeI (5.2kb) excision of sox17pro5.2-EGFP:PstI, DraIII (6.2kb)
How to cite: pEGFP1-sox17 promoter was a gift from Didier Stainier (Addgene plasmid # 31400 ; http://n2t.net/addgene:31400 ; RRID:Addgene_31400)
